Addgene plasmid #227257: qTAG-C-mStayGold-EFS-Blast
Purpose: (Empty Backbone) Empty C-terminus donor cassette. Integrate homology arms to target the C-terminus insertion of a mStayGold-EFS-Blast cassette
Depositing lab: Laurence Pelletier. Publication: qTAG: an adaptable plasmid scaffold for CRISPR-based endogenous tagging. Philip R, Sharma A, Matellan L, Erpf AC, Hsu WH, Tkach JM, Wyatt HDM, Pelletier L. EMBO J. 2024 Dec 12. doi: 10.1038/s44318-024-00337-5. PubMed 39668248.
Backbone
  Vector backbone: pUC19
  Backbone manufacturer: Invitrogen
  Backbone size (bp): 2686
  Vector type: Mammalian Expression, CRISPR ; Donor Cassette
  Selectable markers: Blasticidin
Growth in bacteria
  Bacterial resistance: Ampicillin, 100 μg/mL
  Growth temperature: 37°C
  Growth strain: DH5alpha
  Copy number: High Copy
Gene/Insert
  Gene/Insert name: None
Terms and licenses: Academic/Nonprofit Terms; Industry Terms: Not Available to Industry
How to cite: qTAG-C-mStayGold-EFS-Blast was a gift from Laurence Pelletier (Addgene plasmid # 227257 ; http://n2t.net/addgene:227257 ; RRID:Addgene_227257)
