[The description below was written by a language model from this plasmid's Addgene catalogue record and pLannotate feature annotations shown in this document.]
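Description:
qTAG-C-mStayGold-EFS-Blast is an empty donor-cassette plasmid from the qTAG scaffold series for CRISPR-based endogenous tagging in mammalian cells. It is built on a pUC19 backbone, and the sequenced record is 4,449 nt. It is propagated in E. coli as a high-copy plasmid through the ColE1/pUC origin, with ampicillin selection from the β-lactamase gene and its native promoter. Remnants of the pUC19 lac region (lacZα fragment, lac promoter and operator, CAP site) flank the cassette. No gene insert or homology arms are present. The user is expected to add arms matching a chosen locus so that the cassette is inserted at the C-terminus of an endogenous protein by homology-directed repair.

According to the name and stated purpose, the payload is an mStayGold fluorescent protein tag followed by a selection module. The automated feature table does not annotate the mStayGold coding sequence. An unannotated stretch lies between the lacZα fragment and the first lox site, and this is presumably where the tag resides, although the record does not confirm it. Downstream, an SV40 polyadenylation signal would terminate the tagged transcript. An EF-1α core (EFS) promoter then drives blasticidin S deaminase independently of the target gene, so edited cells can be enriched with blasticidin even when the tagged locus is weakly expressed. No separate polyadenylation signal is annotated after the resistance gene. The poly(A)–EFS–BSD segment is bracketed by lox71 and lox66, mutant loxP sites with an intact core. Cre recombinase should therefore be able to excise the selection module after clones are isolated, leaving a single lox-derived site beside the tag.
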