Features (pLannotate 1.2.2; 17 found; start..end, strand, type, name):
    137..236     +  misc_feature   bom (fragment): basis of mobility region from pBR322
    242..399     -  CDS            lacZα (fragment): LacZα fragment of β-galactosidase; lacZ fragment
   1200..1233    +  protein_bind   lox71: Left element (LE) mutant of loxP (Araki et al., 2010). Cre-mediated recombination occurs in the 8-bp core sequence (GCATACAT). Cre recombinase
   1247..1332    +  CDS            large T antigen (fragment): large T antigen from SV40 (simian virus 40)
   1355..1476    +  polyA_signal   SV40 poly(A) signal: SV40 polyadenylation signal
   1483..1500    +  CDS            small t antigen (fragment): SV40 (simian virus 40) small t antigen
   1526..1737    +  promoter       EF-1α core promoter: core promoter for human elongation factor EF-1α
   1748..2143    +  CDS            BSD: blasticidin S deaminase; Aspergillus terreus BSD; confers resistance to blasticidin
   2150..2183    +  protein_bind   lox66: Right element (RE) mutant of loxP (Araki et al., 2010). Cre-mediated recombination occurs in the 8-bp core sequence (GCATACAT). Cre recombinase
   2252..2268    -  protein_bind   lac operator: The lac repressor binds to the lac operator to inhibit transcription in E. coli. This inhibition can be relieved by adding lactose or isopropyl-β-D-thiogalactopyranoside (IPTG). lac repressor encoded by lacI
   2276..2306    -  promoter       lac promoter: promoter for the E. coli lac operon
   2321..2342    -  protein_bind   CAP binding site: CAP binding activates transcription in the presence of cAMP. E. coli catabolite activator protein
   2355..2447    -  CDS            lacI (fragment): lac repressor; lacI; The lac repressor binds to the lac operator to inhibit transcription in E. coli. This inhibition can be relieved by adding lactose or isopropyl-β-D-thiogalactopyranoside (IPTG).
   2630..3218    -  rep_origin     ori: high-copy-number ColE1/pMB1/pBR322/pUC origin of replication
   3389..4249    -  CDS            AmpR: β-lactamase; bla; confers resistance to ampicillin, carbenicillin, and related antibiotics
   4250..4354    -  promoter       AmpR promoter: bla
   4449..35      +  CDS            rop (fragment) (across the origin): Rop protein, which maintains plasmids at low copy number; rop
>Addgene plasmid #227257 | qTAG-C-mStayGold-EFS-Blast | addgene full sequence | sequence record 451993 | Addgene NGS Result
TCGCGCGTTTCGGTGATGACGGTGAAAACCTCTGACACATGCAGCTCCCGGAGACGGTCACAGCTTGTCT
GTAAGCGGATGCCGGGAGCAGACAAGCCCGTCAGGGCGCGTCAGCGGGTGTTGGCGGGTGTCGGGGCTGG
CTTAACTATGCGGCATCAGAGCAGATTGTACTGAGAGTGCACCATATGCGGTGTGAAATACCGCACAGAT
GCGTAAGGAGAAAATACCGCATCAGGCGCCATTCGCCATTCAGGCTGCGCAACTGTTGGGAAGGGCGATC
GGTGCGGGCCTCTTCGCTATTACGCCAGCTGGCGAAAGGGGGATGTGCTGCAAGGCGATTAAGTTGGGTA
ACGCCAGGGTTTTCCCAGTCACGACGTTGTAAAACGACGGCCAGTGAATTCGGAGGAAGCGGAGGATCTG
GCGGTACCGGAGGTGGCGGAAGCATGGTGTCTACAGGCGAGGAACTGTTTACCGGCGTGGTGCCCTTCAA
GTTCCAGCTGAAGGGCACCATCAACGGCAAGAGCTTCACCGTGGAAGGCGAGGGCGAGGGCAATAGCCAC
GAGGGCAGCCACAAAGGCAAGTATGTGTGCACCAGCGGCAAACTGCCAATGTCTTGGGCCGCCCTGGGAA
CTAGCTTCGGCTATGGCATGAAATACTATACCAAGTACCCCAGCGGCCTGAAAAACTGGTTCCACGAGGT
GATGCCTGAGGGCTTCACCTACGACAGACACATCCAGTACAAGGGCGACGGCAGCATCCACGCCAAGCAC
CAGCACTTCATGAAGAACGGCACCTACCACAACATCGTGGAGTTCACCGGCCAGGACTTCAAGGAGAACA
GCCCCGTGCTGACCGGCGACATGGACGTGAGCCTGCCCAACGAGGTGCAGCACATCCCCATTGATGACGG
CGTGGAGTGCACAGTGACCCTGCAGTACCCTCTGCTGAGCGACGAAAGCAAGTGCGTGGAAGCCTATCAG
AACACCATCATCAAGCCCCTGCACAATCAGCCAGCCCCCGATGTGCCATTTCACTGGATCAGAAAGCAGT
ACACCCAGAGCAAGGACGACACCGAGGAGAGAGACCACATCATCCAGAGCGAGACCCTGGAGGCCCACCT
GGGAGGTGGCGGTTCCGGCAAGCCCATCCCCAACCCCCTGCTGGGCCTGGACAGCACCGGAGGTGGCGGA
TCAACGCGTTACCGTTCGTATAGCATACATTATACGAAGTTATCTGGATCCTGATAATGATCATAATCAG
CCATACCACATTTGTAGAGGTTTTACTTGCTTTAAAAAACCTCCCACACCTCCCCCTGAACCTGAAACAT
AAAATGAATGCAATTGTTGTTGTTAACTTGTTTATTGCAGCTTATAATGGTTACAAATAAAGCAATAGCA
TCACAAATTTCACAAATAAAGCATTTTTTTCACTGCATTCTAGTTGTGGTTTGTCCAAACTCATCAATGT
ATCTTACTAGATTAGGTCTTGAAAGGAGTGGGAATTGGCTCCGGTGCCCGTCAGTGGGCAGAGCGCACAT
CGCCCACAGTCCCCGAGAAGTTGGGGGGAGGGGTCGGCAATTGATCCGGTGCCTAGAGAAGGTGGCGCGG
GGTAAACTGGGAAAGTGATGTCGTGTACTGGCTCCGCCTTTTTCCCGAGGGTGGGGGAGAACCGTATATA
AGTGCAGTAGTCGCCGTGAACGTTCTTTTTCGCAACGGGTTTGCCGCCAGAACACAGGGCCTCTAGAATG
GCCAAGCCTTTGTCTCAAGAAGAATCCACCCTCATTGAAAGAGCAACGGCTACAATCAACAGCATCCCCA
TCTCTGAAGACTACAGCGTCGCCAGCGCAGCTCTCTCTAGCGACGGCCGCATCTTCACTGGTGTCAATGT
ATATCATTTTACTGGGGGACCTTGTGCAGAACTCGTGGTGCTGGGCACTGCTGCTGCTGCGGCAGCTGGC
AACCTGACTTGTATCGTCGCGATCGGAAATGAGAACAGGGGCATCTTGAGCCCCTGCGGACGGTGCCGAC
AGGTGCTTCTCGATCTGCATCCTGGGATCAAAGCCATAGTGAAGGACAGTGATGGACAGCCGACGGCAGT
TGGGATTCGTGAATTGCTGCCCTCTGGTTATGTGTGGGAGGGCCCCGGGATAACTTCGTATAGCATACAT
TATACGAACGGTAGCCTCGAGACCGGTAAGAGCAAGTGAAAGCTTGGCGTAATCATGGTCATAGCTGTTT
CCTGTGTGAAATTGTTATCCGCTCACAATTCCACACAACATACGAGCCGGAAGCATAAAGTGTAAAGCCT
GGGGTGCCTAATGAGTGAGCTAACTCACATTAATTGCGTTGCGCTCACTGCCCGCTTTCCAGTCGGGAAA
CCTGTCGTGCCAGCTGCATTAATGAATCGGCCAACGCGCGGGGAGAGGCGGTTTGCGTATTGGGCGCTCT
TCCGCTTCCTCGCTCACTGACTCGCTGCGCTCGGTCGTTCGGCTGCGGCGAGCGGTATCAGCTCACTCAA
AGGCGGTAATACGGTTATCCACAGAATCAGGGGATAACGCAGGAAAGAACATGTGAGCAAAAGGCCAGCA
AAAGGCCAGGAACCGTAAAAAGGCCGCGTTGCTGGCGTTTTTCCATAGGCTCCGCCCCCCTGACGAGCAT
CACAAAAATCGACGCTCAAGTCAGAGGTGGCGAAACCCGACAGGACTATAAAGATACCAGGCGTTTCCCC
CTGGAAGCTCCCTCGTGCGCTCTCCTGTTCCGACCCTGCCGCTTACCGGATACCTGTCCGCCTTTCTCCC
TTCGGGAAGCGTGGCGCTTTCTCATAGCTCACGCTGTAGGTATCTCAGTTCGGTGTAGGTCGTTCGCTCC
AAGCTGGGCTGTGTGCACGAACCCCCCGTTCAGCCCGACCGCTGCGCCTTATCCGGTAACTATCGTCTTG
AGTCCAACCCGGTAAGACACGACTTATCGCCACTGGCAGCAGCCACTGGTAACAGGATTAGCAGAGCGAG
GTATGTAGGCGGTGCTACAGAGTTCTTGAAGTGGTGGCCTAACTACGGCTACACTAGAAGAACAGTATTT
GGTATCTGCGCTCTGCTGAAGCCAGTTACCTTCGGAAAAAGAGTTGGTAGCTCTTGATCCGGCAAACAAA
CCACCGCTGGTAGCGGTGGTTTTTTTGTTTGCAAGCAGCAGATTACGCGCAGAAAAAAAGGATCTCAAGA
AGATCCTTTGATCTTTTCTACGGGGTCTGACGCTCAGTGGAACGAAAACTCACGTTAAGGGATTTTGGTC
ATGAGATTATCAAAAAGGATCTTCACCTAGATCCTTTTAAATTAAAAATGAAGTTTTAAATCAATCTAAA
GTATATATGAGTAAACTTGGTCTGACAGTTACCAATGCTTAATCAGTGAGGCACCTATCTCAGCGATCTG
TCTATTTCGTTCATCCATAGTTGCCTGACTCCCCGTCGTGTAGATAACTACGATACGGGAGGGCTTACCA
TCTGGCCCCAGTGCTGCAATGATACCGCGAGACCCACGCTCACCGGCTCCAGATTTATCAGCAATAAACC
AGCCAGCCGGAAGGGCCGAGCGCAGAAGTGGTCCTGCAACTTTATCCGCCTCCATCCAGTCTATTAATTG
TTGCCGGGAAGCTAGAGTAAGTAGTTCGCCAGTTAATAGTTTGCGCAACGTTGTTGCCATTGCTACAGGC
ATCGTGGTGTCACGCTCGTCGTTTGGTATGGCTTCATTCAGCTCCGGTTCCCAACGATCAAGGCGAGTTA
CATGATCCCCCATGTTGTGCAAAAAAGCGGTTAGCTCCTTCGGTCCTCCGATCGTTGTCAGAAGTAAGTT
GGCCGCAGTGTTATCACTCATGGTTATGGCAGCACTGCATAATTCTCTTACTGTCATGCCATCCGTAAGA
TGCTTTTCTGTGACTGGTGAGTACTCAACCAAGTCATTCTGAGAATAGTGTATGCGGCGACCGAGTTGCT
CTTGCCCGGCGTCAATACGGGATAATACCGCGCCACATAGCAGAACTTTAAAAGTGCTCATCATTGGAAA
ACGTTCTTCGGGGCGAAAACTCTCAAGGATCTTACCGCTGTTGAGATCCAGTTCGATGTAACCCACTCGT
GCACCCAACTGATCTTCAGCATCTTTTACTTTCACCAGCGTTTCTGGGTGAGCAAAAACAGGAAGGCAAA
ATGCCGCAAAAAAGGGAATAAGGGCGACACGGAAATGTTGAATACTCATACTCTTCCTTTTTCAATATTA
TTGAAGCATTTATCAGGGTTATTGTCTCATGAGCGGATACATATTTGAATGTATTTAGAAAAATAAACAA
ATAGGGGTTCCGCGCACATTTCCCCGAAAAGTGCCACCTGACGTCTAAGAAACCATTATTATCATGACAT
TAACCTATAAAAATAGGCGTATCACGAGGCCCTTTCGTC
